Addgene plasmid #16339: pcDNA5-TO-PV-NES-DsRed
Depositing lab: Anton Bennett. Depositing organization: Yale University. Publication: Nucleoplasmic calcium is required for cell proliferation. Rodrigues MA, Gomes DA, Leite MF, Grant W, Zhang L, Lam W, Cheng YC, Bennett AM, Nathanson MH. J Biol Chem. 2007 Jun 8. 282(23):17061-8. 10.1074/jbc.M700490200 PubMed 17420246.
Backbone
  Vector backbone: pcDNA5/TO
  Backbone manufacturer: Invitrogen
  Backbone size w/o insert (bp): 5700
  Vector type: Mammalian Expression
  Selectable markers: Hygromycin
Growth in bacteria
  Bacterial resistance: Ampicillin, 100 μg/mL
  Growth temperature: 37°C
  Growth strain: DH5alpha
  Copy number: High Copy
Gene/Insert
  Gene/Insert name: PV-NES-DsRed (alt name: Parvalbumin)
  Species: R. norvegicus (rat)
  Insert size (bp): 1100
  GenBank ID: M12725
  Entrez Gene: Pvalb (a.k.a. PALB1, Pva)
  Cloning method: Restriction Enzyme; 5′ cloning site KpnI (not destroyed); 3′ cloning site XbaI (not destroyed)
  Sequencing primers: 5′ CMV Forward
Terms and licenses: Academic/Nonprofit Terms; Industry Terms: Not Available to Industry
Depositor comments: Please note- this plasmid may contain the NES N-terminal to the PV insert, not C-terminal as the plasmid name suggests. Also, there is a Myc tag at the C-terminus of the DsRed.
How to cite: pcDNA5-TO-PV-NES-DsRed was a gift from Anton Bennett (Addgene plasmid # 16339 ; http://n2t.net/addgene:16339 ; RRID:Addgene_16339)
