[The description below was written by a language model from this plasmid's Addgene catalogue record.]
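Description:
pcDNA5-TO-PV-NES-DsRed is a mammalian expression plasmid built on the commercial pcDNA5/TO backbone (about 5.7 kb without insert). It is maintained in E. coli as a high-copy plasmid under ampicillin selection, and it carries a hygromycin marker for selecting stably transfected mammalian cells. The record gives no feature table and does not name the promoter explicitly. However, pcDNA5/TO vectors generally drive expression from a CMV promoter carrying tetracycline operator sites, which fits with the CMV forward sequencing primer listed. In cells that express the Tet repressor, this arrangement keeps the insert silent until tetracycline or doxycycline is added. In ordinary cells, expression is constitutive.

The insert of roughly 1.1 kb was cloned between KpnI and XbaI sites, both of which are retained. It encodes rat parvalbumin (Pvalb), a high-affinity EF-hand calcium-binding protein, fused to a nuclear export signal (NES) and the red fluorescent protein DsRed. The NES confines the fusion to the cytoplasm, where parvalbumin acts as a genetically encoded calcium buffer, and DsRed shows which cells express it and where it localises. The depositor notes that the NES may lie N-terminal to parvalbumin rather than C-terminal as the name implies, and that a Myc epitope tag follows DsRed at the C-terminus, which allows antibody detection.

The associated publication concerns the requirement for nucleoplasmic calcium in cell proliferation. In that context, the construct is suited to selectively damping cytosolic calcium signals, presumably so that their effects can be distinguished from those of nuclear calcium signals.
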