>Addgene plasmid #16339 | pcDNA5-TO-PV-NES-DsRed | addgene partial sequence | sequence record 23242 | CMV-F 5'-CGCAAATGGGCGGTAGGCGTG-3'
CTCCCTATCAGTGATAGAGATCGTCGACGAGCTCGTTTAGTGAACCGTCAGATCGCCTGGAGACGCCATC
CACGCTGTTTTGACCTCCATAGAAGACACCGGGACCGATCCAGCCTCCGGACTCTAGCGTTTAAACTTAA
GCTTGGTACCGGGCCCCCCCTCGAGGTCGACGCATTACAAAAAAAATTAGAAGAATTAGAATTAGATGAA
ATGTCGATGACAGACTTGCTCAGCGCTGAGGACATCAAGAAGGCGATAGGAGCCTTTACTGCTGCAGACT
CCTTCGACCACAAAAAGTTCTTCCAGATGGTGGGCCTGAAGAAAAAGAGTGCGGATGATGTGAAGAAGGT
GTTCCACATTCTGGACAAAGACAAAAGTGGCTTCATTGAGGAGGATGAGCTGGGGTCCATTCTGAAGGGC
TTCTCCTCAGATGCCAGAGACTTGTCTGCTAAGGAAACAAAGACGCTGATGGCTGCTGGAGACAAGGACG
GGGACGGCAAGATTGGGGTTGAAGAATTCTCCACTCTGGTGGCCGAAAGCGCGGCCGCAATGGCCTCCTC
CGAGAACGTCATCACCGAGTTCATGCGCTTCAAGGTGCGCATGGAGGGCACCGTGAACGG
