>Addgene plasmid #16339 | pcDNA5-TO-PV-NES-DsRed | addgene partial sequence | sequence record 50892 | CMVF
CAGAGCTCTCCTATCAGTGATAGAGATCTCCCTATCAGTGATAGAGATCGTCGACGAGCTCGTTTAGTGA
ACCGTCAGATCGCCTGGAGACGCCATCCACGCTGTTTTGACCTCCATAGAAGACACCGGGACCGATCCAG
CCTCCGGACTCTAGCGTTTAAACTTAAGCTTGGTACCGGGCCCCCCCTCGAGGTCGACGCATTACAAAAA
AAATTAGAAGAATTAGAATTAGATGAAATGTCGATGACAGACTTGCTCAGCGCTGAGGACATCAAGAAGG
CGATAGGAGCCTTTACTGCTGCAGACTCCTTCGACCACAAAAAGTTCTTCCAGATGGTGGGCCTGAAGAA
AAAGAGTGCGGATGATGTGAAGAAGGTGTTCCACATTCTGGACAAAGACAAAAGTGGCTTCATTGAGGAG
GATGAGCTGGGGTCCATTCTGAAGGGCTTCTCCTCAGATGCCAGAGACTTGTCTGCTAAGGAAACAAAGA
CGCTGATGGCTGCTGGAGACAAGGACGGGGACGGCAAGATTGGGGTTGAAGAATTCTCCACTCTGGTGGC
CGAAAGCGCGGCCGCAATGGCCTCCTCCGAGAACGTCATCACCGAGTTCATGCGCTTCAAGGTGCGCATG
GAGGGCACCGTGAACGGCCACGAGTTCGAGATCGAGGGCGAGGGCGAGGGCCGCCCCTACGAGGGCCACA
ACACCGTGAAGCTGAAGGTGACCAAGGGCGGCCCCCTGCCCTTCGCCTGGGACATCCTGTCCCCCCAGTT
CCAGTACGGCTCCAAGGTGTGCGTGAAGCACCCCGCCGACATCCCCGACTACAAGAAGCTGTCCTTCCCC
GAGGGCTTCAAGTGGGGAGCGCGTGATGAACTT
