>Addgene plasmid #16339 | pcDNA5-TO-PV-NES-DsRed | addgene partial sequence | sequence record 76987 | BGH-rev 5'-TAGAAGGCACAGTCGAGG-3'
GATCCTCTTCTGAGATGAGTTTTTGTTCTGCGGCCGCCAGGAACAGGTGGTGGCGGCCCTCGGTGCGCTC
GTACTGCTCCACGATGGTGTAGTCCTCGTTGTGGGAGGTGATGTCCAGCTTGGCGTCCACGTAGTAGTAG
CCGGGCAGCTGCACGGGCTTCTTGGCCATGTAGATGGACTTGAACTCCACCAGGTAGTGGCCGCCGTCCT
TCAGCTTCAGGGCCTTGTGGGTCTCGCCCTTCAGCACGCCGTCGCGGGGGTACAGGCGCTCGGTGGAGGC
CTCCCAGCCCATGGTCTTCTTCTGCATCACGGGGCCGTCGGAGGGGAAGTTCACGCCGATGAACTTCACC
TTGTAGATGAAGCAGCCGTCCTGCAGGGAGGAGTCCTGGGTCACGGTCGCCACGCCGCCGTCCTCGAAGT
TCATCACGCGCTCCCACTTGAAGCCCTCGGGGAAGGACAGCTTCTTGTAGTCGGGGATGTCGGCGGGGTG
CTTCACGTACACCTTGGAGCCGTACTGGAACTGGGGGGACAGGATGTCCCAGGCGAAGGGCAGGGGGCCG
CCCTTGGTCACCTTCAGCTTCACGGTGTTGTGGCCCTCGTAGGGGCGGCCCTCGCCCTCGCCCTCGATCT
CGAACTCGTGGCCGTTCACGGTGCCCTCCATGCGCACCTTGAAGCGCATGAACTCGGTGATGACGTTCTC
GGAGGAGGCCATTGCGGCCGCGCTTTCGGCCACCAGAGTGGAGAATTCTTCAACCCCAATCTTGCCGTCC
CCGTCCTTGTCTCCAGCAGCCATCAGCGTCTTTGTTTCCT
